Addgene plasmid #91986: MSCV-Puro-FH-AGO2-WT
Purpose: Expresses FLAG-HA-AGO2 (WT)
Depositing lab: Joshua Mendell. Depositing organization: University of Texas Southwestern Medical Center. Publication: An Argonaute phosphorylation cycle promotes microRNA-mediated silencing. Golden RJ, Chen B, Li T, Braun J, Manjunath H, Chen X, Wu J, Schmid V, Chang TC, Kopp F, Ramirez-Martinez A, Tagliabracci VS, Chen ZJ, Xie Y, Mendell JT. Nature. 2017 Feb 9;542(7640):197-202. doi: 10.1038/nature21025. Epub 2017 Jan 23. PubMed 28114302.
Backbone
  Vector backbone: pMSCV-Puro
  Backbone manufacturer: Clontech
  Vector type: Mammalian Expression, Retroviral
  Selectable markers: Puromycin
Growth in bacteria
  Bacterial resistance: Ampicillin, 100 μg/mL
  Growth temperature: 37°C
  Growth strain: NEB Stable
  Copy number: Unknown
Gene/Insert
  Gene/Insert name: AGO2
  Species: H. sapiens (human)
  Entrez Gene: AGO2 (a.k.a. CASC7, EIF2C2, LESKRES, LINC00980, PPD, Q10)
  Tag / fusion protein: FLAG-HA (N terminal on insert)
  Cloning method: Restriction Enzyme; 5′ cloning site Unknown (unknown if destroyed); 3′ cloning site Unknown (unknown if destroyed)
Terms and licenses: Academic/Nonprofit Terms; Industry Terms: Not Available to Industry
Depositor comments: The parental AGO2 sequence used for this construct was amplified from a Thomas Tuschl lab plasmid (Addgene plasmid # 10822).
How to cite: MSCV-Puro-FH-AGO2-WT was a gift from Joshua Mendell (Addgene plasmid # 91986 ; http://n2t.net/addgene:91986 ; RRID:Addgene_91986)
