[The description below was written by a language model from this plasmid's Addgene catalogue record and pLannotate feature annotations shown in this document.]
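Description:
MSCV-Puro-FH-AGO2-WT is a gammaretroviral mammalian expression vector built on the pMSCV-Puro backbone and carrying wild-type human AGO2 (also known as EIF2C2) with an N-terminal FLAG-HA tandem epitope tag. The 8.9 kb plasmid is propagated in E. coli through a high-copy ColE1/pUC-type origin and an ampicillin resistance gene. The bacterial portion also contains several non-functional remnants of earlier cloning vectors, including fragments of lacI, lacZα, rop, bom and the tetracycline resistance gene.

The retroviral unit is bounded by 5′ and 3′ long terminal repeats from murine embryonic stem cell virus. Downstream of the 5′ LTR lie the MESV Ψ packaging signal and a truncated gag segment lacking its start codon, which together allow the transcript to be packaged into virions when the viral structural proteins are supplied in trans by a packaging cell line. No separate internal promoter is annotated upstream of the tagged AGO2 open reading frame, so it is presumably expressed from the 5′ LTR. The feature table detects the FLAG sequence just ahead of the AGO2 coding region but does not annotate HA separately, although the catalogue entry lists both tags. After AGO2, a mouse PGK promoter drives puromycin N-acetyltransferase, permitting selection of stably transduced cells. The cloning sites used are not recorded, and the AGO2 sequence was amplified from an earlier deposited plasmid.

AGO2 is the core Argonaute component of the RNA-induced silencing complex. This construct allows stable expression of an epitope-tagged wild-type protein suitable for detection or affinity purification. It was generated for work on how an Argonaute phosphorylation cycle influences microRNA-mediated silencing, and the "WT" label suggests it serves as a wild-type reference.
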