Features (pLannotate 1.2.2; 20 found; start..end, strand, type, name):
    579..920     +  misc_feature   MESV Ψ: packaging signal of murine embryonic stem cell virus
    987..1403    +  CDS            gag (truncated): truncated Moloney murine leukemia virus (MMLV) gag gene lacking the start codon
   1443..1463    +  CDS            FLAG (fragment): FLAG® epitope tag, followed by an enterokinase cleavage site
   1500..4076    +  CDS            AGO2 (sequence partly withheld): AGO2_HUMAN - Also known as EIF2C2. Experimental evidence at protein level: Swiss-Prot protein existence level 1. Required for RNA-mediated gene silencing (RNAi) by the RNA- induced silencing complex (RISC). The 'minimal RISC' appears to include AGO2 bound to a short guide RNA such as a microRNA (miRNA) or short interfering RNA (siRNA). These guide RNAs direct RISC to complementary mRNAs that are targets for RISC-mediated gene silencing. The precise mechanism of gene silencing depends on the degree of complementarity between the miRNA or siRNA and its target. Binding of RISC to a perfectly comp
   4090..4589    +  promoter       PGK promoter: mouse phosphoglycerate kinase 1 promoter
   4610..5209    +  CDS            PuroR: puromycin N-acetyltransferase; pac from Streptomyces alboniger; confers resistance to puromycin
   5309..5823    +  LTR            3' LTR: 3' long terminal repeat from murine embryonic stem cell virus
   5985..6001    -  protein_bind   lac operator: The lac repressor binds to the lac operator to inhibit transcription in E. coli. This inhibition can be relieved by adding lactose or isopropyl-β-D-thiogalactopyranoside (IPTG). lac repressor encoded by lacI
   6009..6039    -  promoter       lac promoter: promoter for the E. coli lac operon
   6054..6075    -  protein_bind   CAP binding site: CAP binding activates transcription in the presence of cAMP. E. coli catabolite activator protein
   6088..6180    -  CDS            lacI (fragment): lac repressor; lacI; The lac repressor binds to the lac operator to inhibit transcription in E. coli. This inhibition can be relieved by adding lactose or isopropyl-β-D-thiogalactopyranoside (IPTG).
   6363..6951    -  rep_origin     ori: high-copy-number ColE1/pMB1/pBR322/pUC origin of replication
   7122..7982    -  CDS            AmpR: β-lactamase; bla; confers resistance to ampicillin, carbenicillin, and related antibiotics
   7983..8087    -  promoter       AmpR promoter: bla
   8182..8217    +  CDS            rop (fragment): Rop protein, which maintains plasmids at low copy number; rop
   8319..8418    +  misc_feature   bom (fragment): basis of mobility region from pBR322
   8424..8573    -  CDS            lacZα (fragment): LacZα fragment of β-galactosidase; lacZ fragment
   8573..8774    -  CDS            TcR (fragment): tetracycline efflux protein; tet; confers resistance to tetracycline
   8775..8873    +  CDS            env (fragment): murine leukemia virus gPr80 envelope polyprotein precursor; env; proteolytically cleaved into gp70SU and p15TM subunits
   8915..515     +  LTR            5' LTR (across the origin): 5' long terminal repeat from murine embryonic stem cell virus
>Addgene plasmid #91986 | MSCV-Puro-FH-AGO2-WT | addgene full sequence | sequence record 180571 | Addgene NGS Result
TGAAAGACCCCACCTGTAGGTTTGGCAAGCTAGCTTAAGTAACGCCATTTTGCAAGGCATGGAAAATACA
TAACTGAGAATAGAGAAGTTCAGATCAAGGTTAGGAACAGAGAGACAGCAGAATATGGGCCAAACAGGAT
ATCTGTGGTAAGCAGTTCCTGCCCCGGCTCAGGGCCAAGAACAGATGGTCCCCAGATGCGGTCCCGCCCT
CAGCAGTTTCTAGAGAACCATCAGATGTTTCCAGGGTGCCCCAAGGACCTGAAATGACCCTGTGCCTTAT
TTGAACTAACCAATCAGTTCGCTTCTCGCTTCTGTTCGCGCGCTTCTGCTCCCCGAGCTCAATAAAAGAG
CCCACAACCCCTCACTCGGCGCGCCAGTCCTCCGATAGACTGCGTCGCCCGGGTACCCGTATTCCCAATA
AAGCCTCTTGCTGTTTGCATCCGAATCGTGGACTCGCTGATCCTTGGGAGGGTCTCCTCAGATTGATTGA
CTGCCCACCTCGGGGGTCTTTCATTTGGAGGTTCCACCGAGATTTGGAGACCCCTGCCCAGGGACCACCG
ACCCCCCCGCCGGGAGGTAAGCTGGCCAGCGGTCGTTTCGTGTCTGTCTCTGTCTTTGTGCGTGTTTGTG
CCGGCATCTAATGTTTGCGCCTGCGTCTGTACTAGTTAGCTAACTAGCTCTGTATCTGGCGGACCCGTGG
TGGAACTGACGAGTTCTGAACACCCGGCCGCAACCCTGGGAGACGTCCCAGGGACTTTGGGGGCCGTTTT
TGTGGCCCGACCTGAGGAAGGGAGTCGATGTGGAATCCGACCCCGTCAGGATATGTGGTTCTGGTAGGAG
ACGAGAACCTAAAACAGTTCCCGCCTCCGTCTGAATTTTTGCTTTCGGTTTGGAACCGAAGCCGCGCGTC
TTGTCTGCTGCAGCGCTGCAGCATCGTTCTGTGTTGTCTCTGTCTGACTGTGTTTCTGTATTTGTCTGAA
AATTAGGGCCAGACTGTTACCACTCCCTTAAGTTTGACCTTAGGTCACTGGAAAGATGTCGAGCGGATCG
CTCACAACCAGTCGGTAGATGTCAAGAAGAGACGTTGGGTTACCTTCTGCTCTGCAGAATGGCCAACCTT
TAACGTCGGATGGCCGCGAGACGGCACCTTTAACCGAGACCTCATCACCCAGGTTAAGATCAAGGTCTTT
TCACCTGGCCCGCATGGACACCCAGACCAGGTCCCCTACATCGTGACCTGGGAAGCCTTGGCTTTTGACC
CCCCTCCCTGGGTCAAGCCCTTTGTACACCCTAAGCCTCCGCCTCCTCTTCCTCCATCCGCCCCGTCTCT
CCCCCTTGAACCTCCTCGTTCGACCCCGCCTCGATCCTCCCTTTATCCAGCCCTCACTCCTTCTCTAGGC
GCCGGAATTAGATCTCTCGAGGTTAACGAATTCGCCATGGACTACAAGGACGACGATGACAAGTACCCTT
ATGACGTGCCCGATTACGCTAGCGGCCGCATGTACTCGGGAGCCGGCCCCGCACTTGCACCTCCTGCGCC
GCCGCCCCCCATCCAAGGATATGCCTTCAAGCCTCCACCTAGACCCGACTTTGGGACCTCCGGGAGAACA
ATCAAATTACAGGCCAATTTCTTCGAAATGGACATCCCCAAAATTGACATCTATCATTATGAATTGGATA
TCAAGCCAGAGAAGTGCCCGAGGAGAGTTAACAGGGAAATCGTGGAACACATGGTCCAGCACTTTAAAAC
ACAGATCTTTGGGGATCGGAAGCCCGTGTTTGACGGCAGGAAGAATCTATACACAGCCATGCCCCTTCCG
ATTGGGAGGGACAAGGTGGAGCTGGAGGTCACGCTGCCAGGAGAAGGCAAGGATCGCATCTTCAAGGTGT
CCATCAAGTGGGTGTCCTGCGTGAGCTTGCAGGCGTTACACGATGCACTTTCAGGGCGGCTGCCCAGCGT
CCCTTTTGAGACGATCCAGGCCCTGGACGTGGTCATGAGGCACTTGCCATCCATGAGGTACACCCCCGTG
GGCCGCTCCTTCTTCACCGCGTCCGAAGGCTGCTCTAACCCTCTTGGCGGGGGCCGAGAAGTGTGGTTTG
GCTTCCATCAGTCCGTCCGGCCTTCTCTCTGGAAAATGATGCTGAATATTGATGTGTCAGCAACAGCGTT
TTACAAGGCACAGCCAGTAATCGAGTTTGTTTGTGAAGTTTTGGATTTTAAAAGTATTGAAGAACAACAA
AAACCTCTGACAGATTCCCAAAGGGTAAAGTTTACCAAAGAAATTAAAGGTCTAAAGGTGGAGATAACGC
ACTGTGGGCAGATGAAGAGGAAGTACCGTGTCTGCAATGTGACCCGGCGGCCCGCCAGTCACCAAACATT
CCCGCTGCAGCAGGAGAGCGGGCAGACGGTGGAGTGCACGGTGGCCCAGTATTTCAAGGACAGGCACAAG
TTGGTTCTGCGCTACCCCCACCTCCCATGTTTACAAGTCGGACAGGAGCAGAAACACACCTACCTTCCCC
TGGAGGTCTGTAACATTGTGGCAGGACAAAGATGTATTAAAAAATTAACGGACAATCAGACCTCAACCAT
GATCAGAGCGACTGCTAGGTCGGCGCCCGATCGGCAAGAAGAGATTAGCAAATTGATGCGAAGTGCAAGT
TTCAACACAGATCCATACGTCCGTGAATTTGGAATCATGGTCAAAGATGAGATGACAGACGTGACTGGGC
GGGTGCTGCAGCCGCCCTCCATCCTCTACGGGGGCAGGAATAAAGCTATTGCGACCCCTGTCCAGGGCGT
CTGGGACATGCGGAAC
[405 nt withheld, positions 2817-3221]
AACAACATCCTGCTGCCCCAGGGCAGGCCGCCGGTGTTCCAGCAGCCCGTCATCTTTCTGGGAGCAGACG
TCACTCACCCCCCCGCCGGGGATGGGAAGAAGCCCTCCATTGCCGCCGTGGTGGGCAGCATGGACGCCCA
CCCCAATCGCTACTGCGCCACCGTGCGCGTGCAGCAGCACCGGCAGGAGATCATACAAGACCTGGCCGCC
ATGGTCCGCGAGCTCCTCATCCAGTTCTACAAGTCCACGCGCTTCAAGCCCACCCGCATCATCTTCTACC
GCGACGGTGTCTCTGAAGGCCAGTTCCAGCAGGTTCTCCACCACGAGTTGCTGGCCATCCGTGAGGCCTG
TATCAAGCTAGAAAAAGACTACCAGCCCGGGATCACCTTCATCGTGGTGCAGAAGAGGCACCACACCCGG
CTCTTCTGCACTGACAAGAACGAGCGGGTTGGGAAAAGTGGAAACATTCCAGCAGGCACGACTGTGGACA
CGAAAATCACCCACCCCACCGAGTTCGACTTCTACCTGTGTAGTCACGCTGGCATCCAGGGGACAAGCAG
GCCTTCGCACTATCACGTCCTCTGGGACGACAATCGTTTCTCCTCTGATGAGCTGCAGATCCTAACCTAC
CAGCTGTGTCACACCTACGTGCGCTGCACACGCTCCGTGTCCATCCCAGCGCCAGCATACTACGCTCACC
TGGTGGCCTTCCGGGCCAGGTACCACCTGGTGGATAAGGAACATGACAGTGCTGAAGGAAGCCATACCTC
TGGGCAGAGTAACGGGCGAGACCACCAAGCACTGGCCAAGGCGGTCCAGGTTCACCAAGACACTCTGCGC
ACCATGTACTTTGCTTGAGAATTCTACCGGGTAGGGGAGGCGCTTTTCCCAAGGCAGTCTGGAGCATGCG
CTTTAGCAGCCCCGCTGGGCACTTGGCGCTACACAAGTGGCCTCTGGCCTCGCACACATTCCACATCCAC
CGGTAGGCGCCAACCGGCTCCGTTCTTTGGTGGCCCCTTCGCGCCACCTTCTACTCCTCCCCTAGTCAGG
AAGTTCCCCCCCGCCCCGCAGCTCGCGTCGTGCAGGACGTGACAAATGGAAGTAGCACGTCTCACTAGTC
TCGTGCAGATGGACAGCACCGCTGAGCAATGGAAGCGGGTAGGCCTTTGGGGCAGCGGCCAATAGCAGCT
TTGCTCCTTCGCTTTCTGGGCTCAGAGGCTGGGAAGGGGTGGGTCCGGGGGNGGGCTCAGGGGCGGGCTC
AGGGGCGGGGCGGGCGCCCGAAGGTCCTCCGGAGGCCCGGCATTCTGCACGCTTCAAAAGCGCACGTCTG
CCGCGCTGTTCTCCTCTTCCTCATCTCCGGGCCTTTCGACCTGCAGCCCAAGCTTACCATGACCGAGTAC
AAGCCCACGGTGCGCCTCGCCACCCGCGACGACGTCCCCAGGGCCGTACGCACCCTCGCCGCCGCGTTCG
CCGACTACCCCGCCACGCGCCACACCGTCGATCCGGACCGCCACATCGAGCGGGTCACCGAGCTGCAAGA
ACTCTTCCTCACGCGCGTCGGGCTCGACATCGGCAAGGTGTGGGTCGCGGACGACGGCGCCGCGGTGGCG
GTCTGGACCACGCCGGAGAGCGTCGAAGCGGGGGCGGTGTTCGCCGAGATCGGCCCGCGCATGGCCGAGT
TGAGCGGTTCCCGGCTGGCCGCGCAGCAACAGATGGAAGGCCTCCTGGCGCCGCACCGGCCCAAGGAGCC
CGCGTGGTTCCTGGCCACCGTCGGCGTCTCGCCCGACCACCAGGGCAAGGGTCTGGGCAGCGCCGTCGTG
CTCCCCGGAGTGGAGGCGGCCGAGCGCGCCGGGGTGCCCGCCTTCCTGGAGACCTCCGCGCCCCGCAACC
TCCCCTTCTACGAGCGGCTCGGCTTCACCGTCACCGCCGACGTCGAGGTGCCCGAAGGACCGCGCACCTG
GTGCATGACCCGCAAGCCCGGTGCCTGACGCCCGCCCCACGACCCGCAGCGCCCGACCGAAAGGAGCGCA
CGACCCCATGCATCGATAAAATAAAAGATTTTATTTAGTCTCCAGAAAAAGGGGGGAATGAAAGACCCCA
CCTGTAGGTTTGGCAAGCTAGCTTAAGTAACGCCATTTTGCAAGGCATGGAAAATACATAACTGAGAATA
GAGAAGTTCAGATCAAGGTTAGGAACAGAGAGACAGCAGAATATGGGCCAAACAGGATATCTGTGGTAAG
CAGTTCCTGCCCCGGCTCAGGGCCAAGAACAGATGGTCCCCAGATGCGGTCCCGCCCTCAGCAGTTTCTA
GAGAACCATCAGATGTTTCCAGGGTGCCCCAAGGACCTGAAATGACCCTGTGCCTTATTTGAACTAACCA
ATCAGTTCGCTTCTCGCTTCTGTTCGCGCGCTTCTGCTCCCCGAGCTCAATAAAAGAGCCCACAACCCCT
CACTCGGCGCGCCAGTCCTCCGATAGACTGCGTCGCCCGGGTACCCGTGTATCCAATAAACCCTCTTGCA
GTTGCATCCGACTTGTGGTCTCGCTGTTCCTTGGGAGGGTCTCCTCTGAGTGATTGACTACCCGTCAGCG
GGGGTCTTTCATGGGTAACAGTTTCTTGAAGTTGGAGAACAACATTCTGAGGGTAGGAGTCGAATATTAA
GTAATCCTGACTCAATTAGCCACTGTTTTGAATCCACATACTCCAATACTCCTGAAATAGTTCATTATGG
ACAGCGCAGAAAGAGCTGGGGAGAATTGTGAAATTGTTATCCGCTCACAATTCCACACAACATACGAGCC
GGAAGCATAAAGTGTAAAGCCTGGGGTGCCTAATGAGTGAGCTAACTCACATTAATTGCGTTGCGCTCAC
TGCCCGCTTTCCAGTCGGGAAACCTGTCGTGCCAGCTGCATTAATGAATCGGCCAACGCGCGGGGAGAGG
CGGTTTGCGTATTGGGCGCTCTTCCGCTTCCTCGCTCACTGACTCGCTGCGCTCGGTCGTTCGGCTGCGG
CGAGCGGTATCAGCTCACTCAAAGGCGGTAATACGGTTATCCACAGAATCAGGGGATAACGCAGGAAAGA
ACATGTGAGCAAAAGGCCAGCAAAAGGCCAGGAACCGTAAAAAGGCCGCGTTGCTGGCGTTTTTCCATAG
GCTCCGCCCCCCTGACGAGCATCACAAAAATCGACGCTCAAGTCAGAGGTGGCGAAACCCGACAGGACTA
TAAAGATACCAGGCGTTTCCCCCTGGAAGCTCCCTCGTGCGCTCTCCTGTTCCGACCCTGCCGCTTACCG
GATACCTGTCCGCCTTTCTCCCTTCGGGAAGCGTGGCGCTTTCTCATAGCTCACGCTGTAGGTATCTCAG
TTCGGTGTAGGTCGTTCGCTCCAAGCTGGGCTGTGTGCACGAACCCCCCGTTCAGCCCGACCGCTGCGCC
TTATCCGGTAACTATCGTCTTGAGTCCAACCCGGTAAGACACGACTTATCGCCACTGGCAGCAGCCACTG
GTAACAGGATTAGCAGAGCGAGGTATGTAGGCGGTGCTACAGAGTTCTTGAAGTGGTGGCCTAACTACGG
CTACACTAGAAGAACAGTATTTGGTATCTGCGCTCTGCTGAAGCCAGTTACCTTCGGAAAAAGAGTTGGT
AGCTCTTGATCCGGCAAACAAACCACCGCTGGTAGCGGTGGTTTTTTTGTTTGCAAGCAGCAGATTACGC
GCAGAAAAAAAGGATCTCAAGAAGATCCTTTGATCTTTTCTACGGGGTCTGACGCTCAGTGGAACGAAAA
CTCACGTTAAGGGATTTTGGTCATGAGATTATCAAAAAGGATCTTCACCTAGATCCTTTTAAATTAAAAA
TGAAGTTTTAAATCAATCTAAAGTATATATGAGTAAACTTGGTCTGACAGTTACCAATGCTTAATCAGTG
AGGCACCTATCTCAGCGATCTGTCTATTTCGTTCATCCATAGTTGCCTGACTCCCCGTCGTGTAGATAAC
TACGATACGGGAGGGCTTACCATCTGGCCCCAGTGCTGCAATGATACCGCGAGACCCACGCTCACCGGCT
CCAGATTTATCAGCAATAAACCAGCCAGCCGGAAGGGCCGAGCGCAGAAGTGGTCCTGCAACTTTATCCG
CCTCCATCCAGTCTATTAATTGTTGCCGGGAAGCTAGAGTAAGTAGTTCGCCAGTTAATAGTTTGCGCAA
CGTTGTTGCCATTGCTACAGGCATCGTGGTGTCACGCTCGTCGTTTGGTATGGCTTCATTCAGCTCCGGT
TCCCAACGATCAAGGCGAGTTACATGATCCCCCATGTTGTGCAAAAAAGCGGTTAGCTCCTTCGGTCCTC
CGATCGTTGTCAGAAGTAAGTTGGCCGCAGTGTTATCACTCATGGTTATGGCAGCACTGCATAATTCTCT
TACTGTCATGCCATCCGTAAGATGCTTTTCTGTGACTGGTGAGTACTCAACCAAGTCATTCTGAGAATAG
TGTATGCGGCGACCGAGTTGCTCTTGCCCGGCGTCAATACGGGATAATACCGCGCCACATAGCAGAACTT
TAAAAGTGCTCATCATTGGAAAACGTTCTTCGGGGCGAAAACTCTCAAGGATCTTACCGCTGTTGAGATC
CAGTTCGATGTAACCCACTCGTGCACCCAACTGATCTTCAGCATCTTTTACTTTCACCAGCGTTTCTGGG
TGAGCAAAAACAGGAAGGCAAAATGCCGCAAAAAAGGGAATAAGGGCGACACGGAAATGTTGAATACTCA
TACTCTTCCTTTTTCAATATTATTGAAGCATTTATCAGGGTTATTGTCTCATGAGCGGATACATATTTGA
ATGTATTTAGAAAAATAAACAAATAGGGGTTCCGCGCACATTTCCCCGAAAAGTGCCACCTGACGTCTAA
GAAACCATTATTATCATGACATTAACCTATAAAAATAGGCGTATCACGAGGCCCTTTCGTCTCGCGCGTT
TCGGTGATGACGGTGAAAACCTCTGACACATGCAGCTCCCGGAGACGGTCACAGCTTGTCTGTAAGCGGA
TGCCGGGAGCAGACAAGCCCGTCAGGGCGCGTCAGCGGGTGTTGGCGGGTGTCGGGGCTGGCTTAACTAT
GCGGCATCAGAGCAGATTGTACTGAGAGTGCACCATATGCGGTGTGAAATACCGCACAGATGCGTAAGGA
GAAAATACCGCATCAGGCGCCATTCGCCATTCAGGCTGCGCAACTGTTGGGAAGGGCGATCGGTGCGGGC
CTCTTCGCTATTACGCCAGCTGGCGAAAGGGGGATGTGCTGCAAGGCGATTAAGTTGGGTAACGCCAGGG
TTTTCCCAGTCACGACGTTGTAAAACGACGGCGCAAGGAATGGTGCATGCAAGGAGATGGCGCCCAACAG
TCCCCCGGCCACGGGGCCTGCCACCATACCCACGCCGAAACAAGCGCTCATGAGCCCGAAGTGGCGAGCC
CGATCTTCCCCATCGGTGATGTCGGCGATATAGGCGCCAGCAACCGCACCTGTGGCGCCGGTGATGCCGG
CCACGATGCGTCCGGCGTAGAGGCGATTAGTCCAATTTGTTAAAGACAGGATATCAGTGGTCCAGGCTCT
AGTTTTGACTCAACAATATCACCAGCTGAAGCCTATAGAGTACGAGCCATAGATAAAATAAAAGATTTTA
TTTAGTCTCCAGAAAAAGGGGGGAA
